Addgene plasmid #75090: pMSCV-Zeo-NKX2-8
Purpose: retrovirus-mediated gene transfer into mammalian cells
Depositing lab: David Mu. Depositing organization: Cold Spring Harbor Laboratory. Publication: Oncogenic cooperation and coamplification of developmental transcription factor genes in lung cancer. Kendall J, Liu Q, Bakleh A, Krasnitz A, Nguyen KC, Lakshmi B, Gerald WL, Powers S, Mu D. Proc Natl Acad Sci U S A. 2007 Oct 16;104(42):16663-8. Epub 2007 Oct 9. 10.1073/pnas.0708286104 PubMed 17925434.
Backbone
  Vector backbone: pMSCV-Zeocin
  Vector type: Mammalian Expression, Retroviral
  Selectable markers: Zeocin
Growth in bacteria
  Bacterial resistance: Ampicillin, 100 μg/mL
  Growth temperature: 37°C
  Growth strain: NEB Stable
  Copy number: Unknown
Gene/Insert
  Gene/Insert name: NKX2-8
  Species: H. sapiens (human)
  Mutation: wild-type, full-length, without native 3' UTR
  Entrez Gene: NKX2-8 (a.k.a. NKX2.8, NKX2H, Nkx2-9)
  Tag / fusion protein: none
  Cloning method: Restriction Enzyme; 5′ cloning site Xho I (not destroyed); 3′ cloning site Xho I (not destroyed)
  Sequencing primers: 5′ CCCTTGAACCTCCTCGTTCGACC; 3′ GAGACGTGCTACTTCCATTTGTC
Terms and licenses: Academic/Nonprofit Terms; Industry Terms: Not Available to Industry
How to cite: pMSCV-Zeo-NKX2-8 was a gift from David Mu (Addgene plasmid # 75090 ; http://n2t.net/addgene:75090 ; RRID:Addgene_75090)
