[The description below was written by a language model from this plasmid's Addgene catalogue record and pLannotate feature annotations shown in this document.]
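Description:
pMSCV-Zeo-NKX2-8 is a 6.7 kb gammaretroviral transfer plasmid built on the pMSCV-Zeocin backbone for retrovirus-mediated delivery and stable expression of human NKX2-8 in mammalian cells. In bacteria it is maintained through a high-copy ColE1/pUC-type origin and selected with ampicillin via the β-lactamase gene. The remaining bacterial annotations (fragments of lacI, lacZα, rop, bom, TcR, and a lac promoter/operator) are non-functional remnants of earlier cloning vectors, as is a short env fragment just upstream of the 5' LTR.

The proviral region is flanked by 5' and 3' long terminal repeats from murine embryonic stem cell virus. Downstream of the 5' LTR lie the MESV Ψ packaging signal and a truncated MMLV gag segment lacking its start codon, which together promote efficient encapsidation of the genomic RNA without producing Gag protein. The NKX2-8 coding sequence, described as wild-type and full-length, without its native 3' UTR and without any tag, was inserted at an XhoI site directly after this region. No dedicated internal promoter is annotated ahead of it, so it is expected to be transcribed from the 5' LTR. A separate internal cassette follows, in which the mouse PGK promoter drives the Sh ble gene, allowing Zeocin selection of transduced cells.

Because the plasmid carries no functional gag, pol or env genes, these must be supplied in trans by a packaging system to generate replication-defective virus. NKX2-8 encodes a homeobox developmental transcription factor, and the associated study concerns oncogenic cooperation and co-amplification of such genes in lung cancer, consistent with use of this vector for stable NKX2-8 overexpression in cell-based assays.
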