Features (pLannotate 1.2.2; 19 found; start..end, strand, type, name):
    579..920     +  misc_feature   MESV Ψ: packaging signal of murine embryonic stem cell virus
    987..1403    +  CDS            gag (truncated): truncated Moloney murine leukemia virus (MMLV) gag gene lacking the start codon
   1425..2141    +  CDS            NKX2-8: NKX28_HUMAN - Also known as NKX-2.8, NKX2G, NKX2H. Experimental evidence at transcript level: Swiss-Prot protein existence level 2. From Homo sapiens (Human).
   2167..2666    +  promoter       PGK promoter: mouse phosphoglycerate kinase 1 promoter
   2687..3061    +  CDS            BleoR: antibiotic-binding protein; Sh ble from Streptoalloteichus hindustanus; confers resistance to bleomycin, phleomycin, and Zeocin™
   3108..3622    +  LTR            3' LTR: 3' long terminal repeat from murine embryonic stem cell virus
   3815..3831    -  protein_bind   lac operator: The lac repressor binds to the lac operator to inhibit transcription in E. coli. This inhibition can be relieved by adding lactose or isopropyl-β-D-thiogalactopyranoside (IPTG). lac repressor encoded by lacI
   3839..3869    -  promoter       lac promoter: promoter for the E. coli lac operon
   3884..3905    -  protein_bind   CAP binding site: CAP binding activates transcription in the presence of cAMP. E. coli catabolite activator protein
   3918..4010    -  CDS            lacI (fragment): lac repressor; lacI; The lac repressor binds to the lac operator to inhibit transcription in E. coli. This inhibition can be relieved by adding lactose or isopropyl-β-D-thiogalactopyranoside (IPTG).
   4193..4781    -  rep_origin     ori: high-copy-number ColE1/pMB1/pBR322/pUC origin of replication
   4952..5812    -  CDS            AmpR: β-lactamase; bla; confers resistance to ampicillin, carbenicillin, and related antibiotics
   5813..5917    -  promoter       AmpR promoter: bla
   6012..6047    +  CDS            rop (fragment): Rop protein, which maintains plasmids at low copy number; rop
   6149..6248    +  misc_feature   bom (fragment): basis of mobility region from pBR322
   6254..6403    -  CDS            lacZα (fragment): LacZα fragment of β-galactosidase; lacZ fragment
   6403..6604    -  CDS            TcR (fragment): tetracycline efflux protein; tet; confers resistance to tetracycline
   6605..6703    +  CDS            env (fragment): murine leukemia virus gPr80 envelope polyprotein precursor; env; proteolytically cleaved into gp70SU and p15TM subunits
   6745..515     +  LTR            5' LTR (across the origin): 5' long terminal repeat from murine embryonic stem cell virus
>Addgene plasmid #75090 | pMSCV-Zeo-NKX2-8 | addgene full sequence | sequence record 146101 | Addgene assembled sequence
TGAAAGACCCCACCTGTAGGTTTGGCAAGCTAGCTTAAGTAACGCCATTTTGCAAGGCATGGAAAATACA
TAACTGAGAATAGAGAAGTTCAGATCAAGGTTAGGAACAGAGAGACAGCAGAATATGGGCCAAACAGGAT
ATCTGTGGTAAGCAGTTCCTGCCCCGGCTCAGGGCCAAGAACAGATGGTCCCCAGATGCGGTCCCGCCCT
CAGCAGTTTCTAGAGAACCATCAGATGTTTCCAGGGTGCCCCAAGGACCTGAAATGACCCTGTGCCTTAT
TTGAACTAACCAATCAGTTCGCTTCTCGCTTCTGTTCGCGCGCTTCTGCTCCCCGAGCTCAATAAAAGAG
CCCACAACCCCTCACTCGGCGCGCCAGTCCTCCGATAGACTGCGTCGCCCGGGTACCCGTATTCCCAATA
AAGCCTCTTGCTGTTTGCATCCGAATCGTGGACTCGCTGATCCTTGGGAGGGTCTCCTCAGATTGATTGA
CTGCCCACCTCGGGGGTCTTTCATTTGGAGGTTCCACCGAGATTTGGAGACCCCTGCCCAGGGACCACCG
ACCCCCCCGCCGGGAGGTAAGCTGGCCAGCGGTCGTTTCGTGTCTGTCTCTGTCTTTGTGCGTGTTTGTG
CCGGCATCTAATGTTTGCGCCTGCGTCTGTACTAGTTAGCTAACTAGCTCTGTATCTGGCGGACCCGTGG
TGGAACTGACGAGTTCTGAACACCCGGCCGCAACCCTGGGAGACGTCCCAGGGACTTTGGGGGCCGTTTT
TGTGGCCCGACCTGAGGAAGGGAGTCGATGTGGAATCCGACCCCGTCAGGATATGTGGTTCTGGTAGGAG
ACGAGAACCTAAAACAGTTCCCGCCTCCGTCTGAATTTTTGCTTTCGGTTTGGAACCGAAGCCGCGCGTC
TTGTCTGCTGCAGCGCTGCAGCATCGTTCTGTGTTGTCTCTGTCTGACTGTGTTTCTGTATTTGTCTGAA
AATTAGGGCCAGACTGTTACCACTCCCTTAAGTTTGACCTTAGGTCACTGGAAAGATGTCGAGCGGATCG
CTCACAACCAGTCGGTAGATGTCAAGAAGAGACGTTGGGTTACCTTCTGCTCTGCAGAATGGCCAACCTT
TAACGTCGGATGGCCGCGAGACGGCACCTTTAACCGAGACCTCATCACCCAGGTTAAGATCAAGGTCTTT
TCACCTGGCCCGCATGGACACCCAGACCAGGTCCCCTACATCGTGACCTGGGAAGCCTTGGCTTTTGACC
CCCCTCCCTGGGTCAAGCCCTTTGTACACCCTAAGCCTCCGCCTCCTCTTCCTCCATCCGCCCCGTCTCT
CCCCCTTGAACCTCCTCGTTCGACCCCGCCTCGATCCTCCCTTTATCCAGCCCTCACTCCTTCTCTAGGC
GCCGGAATTAGATCTCTCGAGACCATGGCCACCTCTGGACGCCTGAGCTTCACCGTGCGCAGCCTTCTAG
ATTTACCCGAGCAGGACGCGCAACACCTGCCGAGGCGGGAGCCAGAACCACGCGCCCCCCAGCCCGACCC
CTGCGCCGCCTGGCTGGATTCGGAGCGCGGCCACTACCCTTCCTCGGACGAGAGCAGCCTGGAGACCAGC
CCGCCAGACTCGTCGCAGCGGCCGTCCGCTAGGCCCGCGTCTCCGGGCTCGGACGCCGAGAAAAGGAAGA
AGCGGCGGGTGCTATTCTCCAAGGCGCAGACGCTGGAGTTGGAGCGGCGCTTCCGGCAGCAGCGGTACCT
GTCTGCGCCCGAGCGCGAGCAGCTGGCGAGCCTGCTTCGCCTCACGCCCACGCAGGTCAAGATCTGGTTC
CAGAATCATCGCTACAAGCTGAAGCGCGCTCGCGCTCCAGGGGCGGCGGAGTCGCCTGACCTGGCAGCAT
CCGCCGAGCTGCACGCCGCGCCCGGCCTGCTGCGTCGCGTGGTGGTGCCGGTGCTTGTTCGCGACGGGCA
GCCGTGCGGCGGCGGCGGCGGTGGCGAGGTGGGAACCGCCGCGGCCCAGGAGAAGTGCGGCGCCCCTCCA
GCCGCCGCCTGCCCTCTGCCGGGCTACCCTGCCTTCGGTCCCGGCTCGGCGCTTGGCCTCTTCCCCGCCT
ACCAGCACTTAGCATCCCCCGCCCTGGTCTCCTGGAACTGGTGACTCGAGGTTAACGAATTCTACCGGGT
AGGGGAGGCGCTTTTCCCAAGGCAGTCTGGAGCATGCGCTTTAGCAGCCCCGCTGGGCACTTGGCGCTAC
ACAAGTGGCCTCTGGCCTCGCACACATTCCACATCCACCGGTAGGCGCCAACCGGCTCCGTTCTTTGGTG
GCCCCTTCGCGCCACCTTCTACTCCTCCCCTAGTCAGGAAGTTCCCCCCCGCCCCGCAGCTCGCGTCGTG
CAGGACGTGACAAATGGAAGTAGCACGTCTCACTAGTCTCGTGCAGATGGACAGCACCGCTGAGCAATGG
AAGCGGGTAGGCCTTTGGGGCAGCGGCCAATAGCAGCTTTGCTCCTTCGCTTTCTGGGCTCAGAGGCTGG
GAAGGGGTGGGTCCGGGGGCGGGCTCAGGGGCGGGCTCAGGGGCGGGGCGGGCGCCCGAAGGTCCTCCGG
AGGCCCGGCATTCTGCACGCTTCAAAAGCGCACGTCTGCCGCGCTGTTCTCCTCTTCCTCATCTCCGGGC
CTTTCGACCTGCAGCCCAAGCTTACCATGGCCAAGTTGACCAGTGCCGTTCCGGTGCTCACCGCGCGCGA
CGTCGCCGGAGCGGTCGAGTTCTGGACCGACCGGCTCGGGTTCTCCCGGGACTTCGTGGAGGACGACTTC
GCCGGTGTGGTCCGGGACGACGTGACCCTGTTCATCAGCGCGGTCCAGGACCAGGTGGTGCCGGACAACA
CCCTGGCCTGGGTGTGGGTGCGCGGCCTGGACGAGCTGTACGCCGAGTGGTCGGAGGTCGTGTCCACGAA
CTTCCGGGACGCCTCCGGGCCGGCCATGACCGAGATCGGCGAGCAGCCGTGGGGGCGGGAGTTCGCCCTG
CGCGACCCGGCCGGCAACTGCGTGCACTTCGTGGCCGAGGAGCAGGACTGAATCGATAAAATAAAAGATT
TTATTTAGTCTCCAGAAAAAGGGGGGAATGAAAGACCCCACCTGTAGGTTTGGCAAGCTAGCTTAAGTAA
CGCCATTTTGCAAGGCATGGAAAATACATAACTGAGAATAGAGAAGTTCAGATCAAGGTTAGGAACAGAG
AGACAGCAGAATATGGGCCAAACAGGATATCTGTGGTAAGCAGTTCCTGCCCCGGCTCAGGGCCAAGAAC
AGATGGTCCCCAGATGCGGTCCCGCCCTCAGCAGTTTCTAGAGAACCATCAGATGTTTCCAGGGTGCCCC
AAGGACCTGAAATGACCCTGTGCCTTATTTGAACTAACCAATCAGTTCGCTTCTCGCTTCTGTTCGCGCG
CTTCTGCTCCCCGAGCTCAATAAAAGAGCCCACAACCCCTCACTCGGCGCGCCAGTCCTCCGATAGACTG
CGTCGCCCGGGTACCCGTGTATCCAATAAACCCTCTTGCAGTTGCATCCGACTTGTGGTCTCGCTGTTCC
TTGGGAGGGTCTCCTCTGAGTGATTGACTACCCGTCAGCGGGGGTCTTTCATGGGTAACAGTTTCTTGAA
GTTGGAGAACAACATTCTGAGGGTAGGAGTCGAATATTAAGTAATCCTGACTCAATTAGCCACTGTTTTG
AATCCACATACTCCAATACTCCTGAAATAGTTCATTATGGACAGCGCAGAAGAGCTGGGGAGAATTAATT
CGTAATCATGGTCATAGCTGTTTCCTGTGTGAAATTGTTATCCGCTCACAATTCCACACAACATACGAGC
CGGAAGCATAAAGTGTAAAGCCTGGGGTGCCTAATGAGTGAGCTAACTCACATTAATTGCGTTGCGCTCA
CTGCCCGCTTTCCAGTCGGGAAACCTGTCGTGCCAGCTGCATTAATGAATCGGCCAACGCGCGGGGAGAG
GCGGTTTGCGTATTGGGCGCTCTTCCGCTTCCTCGCTCACTGACTCGCTGCGCTCGGTCGTTCGGCTGCG
GCGAGCGGTATCAGCTCACTCAAAGGCGGTAATACGGTTATCCACAGAATCAGGGGATAACGCAGGAAAG
AACATGTGAGCAAAAGGCCAGCAAAAGGCCAGGAACCGTAAAAAGGCCGCGTTGCTGGCGTTTTTCCATA
GGCTCCGCCCCCCTGACGAGCATCACAAAAATCGACGCTCAAGTCAGAGGTGGCGAAACCCGACAGGACT
ATAAAGATACCAGGCGTTTCCCCCTGGAAGCTCCCTCGTGCGCTCTCCTGTTCCGACCCTGCCGCTTACC
GGATACCTGTCCGCCTTTCTCCCTTCGGGAAGCGTGGCGCTTTCTCATAGCTCACGCTGTAGGTATCTCA
GTTCGGTGTAGGTCGTTCGCTCCAAGCTGGGCTGTGTGCACGAACCCCCCGTTCAGCCCGACCGCTGCGC
CTTATCCGGTAACTATCGTCTTGAGTCCAACCCGGTAAGACACGACTTATCGCCACTGGCAGCAGCCACT
GGTAACAGGATTAGCAGAGCGAGGTATGTAGGCGGTGCTACAGAGTTCTTGAAGTGGTGGCCTAACTACG
GCTACACTAGAAGGACAGTATTTGGTATCTGCGCTCTGCTGAAGCCAGTTACCTTCGGAAAAAGAGTTGG
TAGCTCTTGATCCGGCAAACAAACCACCGCTGGTAGCGGTGGTTTTTTTGTTTGCAAGCAGCAGATTACG
CGCAGAAAAAAAGGATCTCAAGAAGATCCTTTGATCTTTTCTACGGGGTCTGACGCTCAGTGGAACGAAA
ACTCACGTTAAGGGATTTTGGTCATGAGATTATCAAAAAGGATCTTCACCTAGATCCTTTTAAATTAAAA
ATGAAGTTTTAAATCAATCTAAAGTATATATGAGTAAACTTGGTCTGACAGTTACCAATGCTTAATCAGT
GAGGCACCTATCTCAGCGATCTGTCTATTTCGTTCATCCATAGTTGCCTGACTCCCCGTCGTGTAGATAA
CTACGATACGGGAGGGCTTACCATCTGGCCCCAGTGCTGCAATGATACCGCGAGACCCACGCTCACCGGC
TCCAGATTTATCAGCAATAAACCAGCCAGCCGGAAGGGCCGAGCGCAGAAGTGGTCCTGCAACTTTATCC
GCCTCCATCCAGTCTATTAATTGTTGCCGGGAAGCTAGAGTAAGTAGTTCGCCAGTTAATAGTTTGCGCA
ACGTTGTTGCCATTGCTACAGGCATCGTGGTGTCACGCTCGTCGTTTGGTATGGCTTCATTCAGCTCCGG
TTCCCAACGATCAAGGCGAGTTACATGATCCCCCATGTTGTGCAAAAAAGCGGTTAGCTCCTTCGGTCCT
CCGATCGTTGTCAGAAGTAAGTTGGCCGCAGTGTTATCACTCATGGTTATGGCAGCACTGCATAATTCTC
TTACTGTCATGCCATCCGTAAGATGCTTTTCTGTGACTGGTGAGTACTCAACCAAGTCATTCTGAGAATA
GTGTATGCGGCGACCGAGTTGCTCTTGCCCGGCGTCAATACGGGATAATACCGCGCCACATAGCAGAACT
TTAAAAGTGCTCATCATTGGAAAACGTTCTTCGGGGCGAAAACTCTCAAGGATCTTACCGCTGTTGAGAT
CCAGTTCGATGTAACCCACTCGTGCACCCAACTGATCTTCAGCATCTTTTACTTTCACCAGCGTTTCTGG
GTGAGCAAAAACAGGAAGGCAAAATGCCGCAAAAAAGGGAATAAGGGCGACACGGAAATGTTGAATACTC
ATACTCTTCCTTTTTCAATATTATTGAAGCATTTATCAGGGTTATTGTCTCATGAGCGGATACATATTTG
AATGTATTTAGAAAAATAAACAAATAGGGGTTCCGCGCACATTTCCCCGAAAAGTGCCACCTGACGTCTA
AGAAACCATTATTATCATGACATTAACCTATAAAAATAGGCGTATCACGAGGCCCTTTCGTCTCGCGCGT
TTCGGTGATGACGGTGAAAACCTCTGACACATGCAGCTCCCGGAGACGGTCACAGCTTGTCTGTAAGCGG
ATGCCGGGAGCAGACAAGCCCGTCAGGGCGCGTCAGCGGGTGTTGGCGGGTGTCGGGGCTGGCTTAACTA
TGCGGCATCAGAGCAGATTGTACTGAGAGTGCACCATATGCGGTGTGAAATACCGCACAGATGCGTAAGG
AGAAAATACCGCATCAGGCGCCATTCGCCATTCAGGCTGCGCAACTGTTGGGAAGGGCGATCGGTGCGGG
CCTCTTCGCTATTACGCCAGCTGGCGAAAGGGGGATGTGCTGCAAGGCGATTAAGTTGGGTAACGCCAGG
GTTTTCCCAGTCACGACGTTGTAAAACGACGGCGCAAGGAATGGTGCATGCAAGGAGATGGCGCCCAACA
GTCCCCCGGCCACGGGGCCTGCCACCATACCCACGCCGAAACAAGCGCTCATGAGCCCGAAGTGGCGAGC
CCGATCTTCCCCATCGGTGATGTCGGCGATATAGGCGCCAGCAACCGCACCTGTGGCGCCGGTGATGCCG
GCCACGATGCGTCCGGCGTAGAGGCGATTAGTCCAATTTGTTAAAGACAGGATATCAGTGGTCCAGGCTC
TAGTTTTGACTCAACAATATCACCAGCTGAAGCCTATAGAGTACGAGCCATAGATAAAATAAAAGATTTT
ATTTAGTCTCCAGAAAAAGGGGGGAA
