>Addgene plasmid #75090 | pMSCV-Zeo-NKX2-8 | depositor partial sequence | sequence record 142018 | NKX2-8 insert
ATGGCCACCTCTGGACGCCTGAGCTTCACCGTGCGCAGCCTTCTAGATTTACCCGAGCAGGACGCGCAAC
ACCTGCCGAGGCGGGAGCCAGAACCACGCGCCCCCCAGCCCGACCCCTGCGCCGCCTGGCTGGATTCGGA
GCGCGGCCACTACCCTTCCTCGGACGAGAGCAGCCTGGAGACCAGCCCGCCAGACTCGTCGCAGCGGCCG
TCCGCTAGGCCCGCGTCTCCGGGCTCGGACGCCGAGAAAAGGAAGAAGCGGCGGGTGCTATTCTCCAAGG
CGCAGACGCTGGAGTTGGAGCGGCGCTTCCGGCAGCAGCGGTACCTGTCTGCGCCCGAGCGCGAGCAGCT
GGCGAGCCTGCTTCGCCTCACGCCCACGCAGGTCAAGATCTGGTTCCAGAATCATCGCTACAAGCTGAAG
CGCGCTCGCGCTCCAGGGGCGGCGGAGTCGCCTGACCTGGCAGCATCCGCCGAGCTGCACGCCGCGCCCG
GCCTGCTGCGTCGCGTGGTGGTGCCGGTGCTTGTTCGCGACGGGCAGCCGTGCGGCGGCGGCGGCGGTGG
CGAGGTGGGAACCGCCGCGGCCCAGGAGAAGTGCGGCGCCCCTCCAGCCGCCGCCTGCCCTCTGCCGGGC
TACCCTGCCTTCGGTCCCGGCTCGGCGCTTGGCCTCTTCCCCGCCTACCAGCACTTAGCATCCCCCGCCC
TGGTCTCCTGGAACTGGTGA
