>Addgene plasmid #75090 | pMSCV-Zeo-NKX2-8 | addgene partial sequence | sequence record 146099 | pLXSN5 5'-CCCTTGAACCTCCTCGTTCGACC-3'
TCACTCCTTCTCTAGGCGCCGGAATTAGATCTCTCGAGACCATGGCCACCTCTGGACGCCTGAGCTTCAC
CGTGCGCAGCCTTCTAGATTTACCCGAGCAGGACGCGCAACACCTGCCGAGGCGGGAGCCAGAACCACGC
GCCCCCCAGCCCGACCCCTGCGCCGCCTGGCTGGATTCGGAGCGCGGCCACTACCCTTCCTCGGACGAGA
GCAGCCTGGAGACCAGCCCGCCAGACTCGTCGCAGCGGCCGTCCGCTAGGCCCGCGTCTCCGGGCTCGGA
CGCCGAGAAAAGGAAGAAGCGGCGGGTGCTATTCTCCAAGGCGCAGACGCTGGAGTTGGAGCGGCGCTTC
CGGCAGCAGCGGTACCTGTCTGCGCCCGAGCGCGAGCAGCTGGCGAGCCTGCTTCGCCTCACGCCCACGC
AGGTCAAGATCTGGTTCCAGAATCATCGCTACAAGCTGAAGCGCGCTCGCGCTCCAGGGGCGGCGGAGTC
GCCTGACCTGGCAGCATCCGCCGAGCTGCACGCCGCGCCCGGCCTGCTGCGTCGCGTGGTGGTGCCGGTG
CTTGTTCGCGACGGGCAGCCGTGCGGCGGCGGCGGCGGTGGCGAGGTGGGAACCGCCGCGGCCCAGGAGA
AGTGCGGCGCCCCTCCAGCCGCCGCCTGCCCTCTGCCGGGCTACCCTGCCTTCGGTCCCGGCTCGGCGCT
TGGCCTCTTCCCCGCCTACCAGCACTTAGCATCCCCCGCCCTGGTCTCCTGGAACTGGTGACTCGAGGTT
AACGAATTCTACCGGGTAGGGGAGGCGCTTTTCCCAAGGCAGTCTGGAGCATGCGCTTTAGCAGCCCCGC
TGGGCACTTGGCGCTACACAAGTGGCCTCTGGCCTCGCACACATTCCACAT
