>Addgene plasmid #75090 | pMSCV-Zeo-NKX2-8 | addgene partial sequence | sequence record 146100 | mPGK-F 5'-cattctgcacgcttcaaaag-3'
CTCATCTCCGGGCCTTTCGACCTGCAGCCCAAGCTTACCATGGCCAAGTTGACCAGTGCCGTTCCGGTGC
TCACCGCGCGCGACGTCGCCGGAGCGGTCGAGTTCTGGACCGACCGGCTCGGGTTCTCCCGGGACTTCGT
GGAGGACGACTTCGCCGGTGTGGTCCGGGACGACGTGACCCTGTTCATCAGCGCGGTCCAGGACCAGGTG
GTGCCGGACAACACCCTGGCCTGGGTGTGGGTGCGCGGCCTGGACGAGCTGTACGCCGAGTGGTCGGAGG
TCGTGTCCACGAACTTCCGGGACGCCTCCGGGCCGGCCATGACCGAGATCGGCGAGCAGCCGTGGGGGCG
GGAGTTCGCCCTGCGCGACCCGGCCGGCAACTGCGTGCACTTCGTGGCCGAGGAGCAGGACTGAATCGAT
AAAATAAAAGATTTTATTTAGTCTCCAGAAAAAGGGGGGAATGAAAGACCCCACCTGTAGGTTTGGCAAG
CTAGCTTAAGTAACGCCATTTTGCAAGGCATGGAAAATACATAACTGAGAATAGAGAAGTTCAGATCAAG
GTTAGGAACAGAGAGACAGCAGAATATGGGCCAAACAGGATATCTGTGGTAAGCAGTTCCTGCCCCGGCT
CAGGGCCAAGAACAGATGGTCCCCAGATGCGGTCCCGCCCTCAGCAGTTTCTAGAGAACCATCAGATGTT
TCCAGGGTGCCCCAAGGACCTGAAATGACCCTGTGCCTTATTTGAACTAACCAATCAGTTCGCTTCTCGC
TTCTGTTCGCGCGCTTCTGCTCCCCGAGCTCAATAAAAGAGCCCACAACCCCTCACTCGGCGCGCCAGTC
CTCCGATAGACTGCGTCGCCC
